>Addgene plasmid #35970 | pCR-blunt-TOPO-FNDC5 | addgene full sequence | sequence record 490852 | Addgene Long Read Sequencing Result
AGCGCCCAATACGCAAACCGCCTCTCCCCGCGCGTTGGCCGATTCATTAATGCAGCTGGCACGACAGGTT
TCCCGACTGGAAAGCGGGCAGTGAGCGCAACGCAATTAATGTGAGTTAGCTCACTCATTAGGCACCCCAG
GCTTTACACTTTATGCTTCCGGCTCGTATGTTGTGTGGAATTGTGAGCGGATAACAATTTCACACAGGAA
ACAGCTATGACCATGATTACGCCAAGCTATTTAGGTGACACTATAGAATACTCAAGCTATGCATCAAGCT
TGGTACCGAGCTCGGATCCACTAGTAACGGCCGCCAGTGTGCTGGAATTCGCCCTTCGTAATATCAATCA
CCGTCAGAAGGTCCTCTCGCATTCTCTACTGTCTTCTGAGCTGCTCAGAGCAAGCACTGTAAATGTGTCA
TCATATCTTGCTGCGGAGGAGACCCCCACCCTGATGCTCCGGTGTGCTGGTTTCTGATGCGCTCTTGGTT
TTCTCCTTGTTGTTATTGGGCTCGTTGTCCTTGATGATATCATACTGGCGGCAGAAGAGAGCTATAACAC
CTGCCCACATGAAGAGGACCACAACAATGATCAGCACCTCCCCCGTTCGCAGCTGCTGGTTCCTCCCCAT
CTCCTTCATGGTCACCTCATCTTTGTTCTTTGAGGCCATCTTTTCAGCCTCGCGTGGGGTCTTGAAGAGC
ACAGGCTCACTGGCTGGGCTCTGTCCCTGGATGGAGATGGCCTGCACATGGACGATATATTCTGTGTCCT
CCTCCAGGTCCCAGAGAGCGCAGGACCGGGTGGTGGTGTTCACCTCCTGAATGAACCGGAGCATCCGCAC
ATCCTTCTTCTGCTGAGAGATGGCAAAGCCAATGACCACTTCATCCTCCAGGACATCCCAGCTGACCACG
GCAGAGTTGGCCTTGAGGTGCCGGACGGTCACGTTCACAGGGGCTGAGGGGCTGTCCGCCTGCACCAGCG
CGAAGCAGACGCAGCCTAGCCACAGGCGGAGCGCGGCGCGGGGCGGCCAGGCGCACGGCCCTGGGGGCAT
GGCGACTCCTGGGCCAAGGGCGAATTCTGCAGATATCCATCACACTGGCGGCCGCTCGAGCATGCATCTA
GAGGGCCCAATTCGCCCTATAGTGAGTCGTATTACAATTCACTGGCCGTCGTTTTACAACGTCGTGACTG
GGAAAACCCTGGCGTTACCCAACTTAATCGCCTTGCAGCACATCCCCCTTTCGCCAGCTGGCGTAATAGC
GAAGAGGCCCGCACCGATCGCCCTTCCCAACAGTTGCGCAGCCTATACGTACGGCAGTTTAAGGTTTACA
CCTATAAAAGAGAGAGCCGTTATCGTCTGTTTGTGGATGTACAGAGTGATATTATTGACACGCCGGGGCG
ACGGATGGTGATCCCCCTGGCCAGTGCACGTCTGCTGTCAGATAAAGTCTCCCGTGAACTTTACCCGGTG
GTGCATATCGGGGATGAAAGCTGGCGCATGATGACCACCGATATGGCCAGTGTGCCGGTCTCCGTTATCG
GGGAAGAAGTGGCTGATCTCAGCCACCGCGAAAATGACATCAAAAACGCCATTAACCTGATGTTCTGGGG
AATATAAATGTCAGGCATGAGATTATCAAAAAGGATCTTCACCTAGATCCTTTTCACGTAGAAAGCCAGT
CCGCAGAAACGGTGCTGACCCCGGATGAATGTCAGCTACTGGGCTATCTGGACAAGGGAAAACGCAAGCG
CAAAGAGAAAGCAGGTAGCTTGCAGTGGGCTTACATGGCGATAGCTAGACTGGGCGGTTTTATGGACAGC
AAGCGAACCGGAATTGCCAGCTGGGGCGCCCTCTGGTAAGGTTGGGAAGCCCTGCAAAGTAAACTGGATG
GCTTTCTTGCCGCCAAGGATCTGATGGCGCAGGGGATCAAGCTCTGATCAAGAGACAGGATGAGGATCGT
TTCGCATGATTGAACAAGATGGATTGCACGCAGGTTCTCCGGCCGCTTGGGTGGAGAGGCTATTCGGCTA
TGACTGGGCACAACAGACAATCGGCTGCTCTGATGCCGCCGTGTTCCGGCTGTCAGCGCAGGGGCGCCCG
GTTCTTTTTGTCAAGACCGACCTGTCCGGTGCCCTGAATGAACTGCAAGACGAGGCAGCGCGGCTATCGT
GGCTGGCCACGACGGGCGTTCCTTGCGCAGCTGTGCTCGACGTTGTCACTGAAGCGGGAAGGGACTGGCT
GCTATTGGGCGAAGTGCCGGGGCAGGATCTCCTGTCATCTCACCTTGCTCCTGCCGAGAAAGTATCCATC
ATGGCTGATGCAATGCGGCGGCTGCATACGCTTGATCCGGCTACCTGCCCATTCGACCACCAAGCGAAAC
ATCGCATCGAGCGAGCACGTACTCGGATGGAAGCCGGTCTTGTCGATCAGGATGATCTGGACGAAGAGCA
TCAGGGGCTCGCGCCAGCCGAACTGTTCGCCAGGCTCAAGGCGAGCATGCCCGACGGCGAGGATCTCGTC
GTGACCCATGGCGATGCCTGCTTGCCGAATATCATGGTGGAAAATGGCCGCTTTTCTGGATTCATCGACT
GTGGCCGGCTGGGTGTGGCGGACCGCTATCAGGACATAGCGTTGGCTACCCGTGATATTGCTGAAGAGCT
TGGCGGCGAATGGGCTGACCGCTTCCTCGTGCTTTACGGTATCGCCGCTCCCGATTCGCAGCGCATCGCC
TTCTATCGCCTTCTTGACGAGTTCTTCTGAATTATTAACGCTTACAATTTCCTGATGCGGTATTTTCTCC
TTACGCATCTGTGCGGTATTTCACACCGCATCAGGTGGCACTTTTCGGGGAAATGTGCGCGGAACCCCTA
TTTGTTTATTTTTCTAAATACATTCAAATATGTATCCGCTCATGAGACAATAACCCTGATAAATGCTTCA
ATAATAGCACGTGAGGAGGGCCACCATGGCCAAGTTGACCAGTGCCGTTCCGGTGCTCACCGCGCGCGAC
GTCGCCGGAGCGGTCGAGTTCTGGACCGACCGGCTCGGGTTCTCCCGGGACTTCGTGGAGGACGACTTCG
CCGGTGTGGTCCGGGACGACGTGACCCTGTTCATCAGCGCGGTCCAGGACCAGGTGGTGCCGGACAACAC
CCTGGCCTGGGTGTGGGTGCGCGGCCTGGACGAGCTGTACGCCGAGTGGTCGGAGGTCGTGTCCACGAAC
TTCCGGGACGCCTCCGGGCCGGCCATGACCGAGATCGGCGAGCAGCCGTGGGGGCGGGAGTTCGCCCTGC
GCGACCCGGCCGGCAACTGCGTGCACTTCGTGGCCGAGGAGCAGGACTGACACGTGCTAAAACTTCATTT
TTAATTTAAAAGGATCTAGGTGAAGATCCTTTTTGATAATCTCATGACCAAAATCCCTTAACGTGAGTTT
TCGTTCCACTGAGCGTCAGACCCCGTAGAAAAGATCAAAGGATCTTCTTGAGATCCTTTTTTTCTGCGCG
TAATCTGCTGCTTGCAAACAAAAAAACCACCGCTACCAGCGGTGGTTTGTTTGCCGGATCAAGAGCTACC
AACTCTTTTTCCGAAGGTAACTGGCTTCAGCAGAGCGCAGATACCAAATACTGTTCTTCTAGTGTAGCCG
TAGTTAGGCCACCACTTCAAGAACTCTGTAGCACCGCCTACATACCTCGCTCTGCTAATCCTGTTACCAG
TGGCTGCTGCCAGTGGCGATAAGTCGTGTCTTACCGGGTTGGACTCAAGACGATAGTTACCGGATAAGGC
GCAGCGGTCGGGCTGAACGGGGGGTTCGTGCACACAGCCCAGCTTGGAGCGAACGACCTACACCGAACTG
AGATACCTACAGCGTGAGCTATGAGAAAGCGCCACGCTTCCCGAAGGGAGAAAGGCGGACAGGTATCCGG
TAAGCGGCAGGGTCGGAACAGGAGAGCGCACGAGGGAGCTTCCAGGGGGAAACGCCTGGTATCTTTATAG
TCCTGTCGGGTTTCGCCACCTCTGACTTGAGCGTCGATTTTTGTGATGCTCGTCAGGGGGGCGGAGCCTA
TGGAAAAACGCCAGCAACGCGGCCTTTTTACGGTTCCTGGCCTTTTGCTGGCCTTTTGCTCACATGTTCT
TTCCTGCGTTATCCCCTGATTCTGTGGATAACCGTATTACCGCCTTTGAGTGAGCTGATACCGCTCGCCG
CAGCCGAACGACCGAGCGCAGCGAGTCAGTGAGCGAGGAAGCGGAAG
Features (pLannotate 1.2.2; 15 found; start..end, strand, type, name):
      2..94      +  CDS            lacI (fragment): lac repressor; lacI; The lac repressor binds to the lac operator to inhibit transcription in E. coli. This inhibition can be relieved by adding lactose or isopropyl-β-D-thiogalactopyranoside (IPTG).
    107..128     +  protein_bind   CAP binding site: CAP binding activates transcription in the presence of cAMP. E. coli catabolite activator protein
    143..173     +  promoter       lac promoter: promoter for the E. coli lac operon
    181..197     +  protein_bind   lac operator: The lac repressor binds to the lac operator to inhibit transcription in E. coli. This inhibition can be relieved by adding lactose or isopropyl-β-D-thiogalactopyranoside (IPTG). lac repressor encoded by lacI
    239..257     +  promoter       SP6 promoter: promoter for bacteriophage SP6 RNA polymerase
    424..1050    -  CDS            Fndc5: FNDC5_MOUSE - Also known as Frcp2, Pep. Experimental evidence at protein level: Swiss-Prot protein existence level 1. [Irisin]: mediates beneficial effects of muscular exercise. Induces browning of white adipose tissue by stimulating UCP1 expression, at least in part, via the nuclear receptor PPARA. From Mus musculus (Mouse).
   1136..1154    -  promoter       T7 promoter: promoter for bacteriophage T7 RNA polymerase
   1157..1304    +  CDS            lacZα (fragment): LacZα fragment of β-galactosidase; lacZ fragment
   1314..1617    +  CDS            ccdB (fragment): CcdB, a bacterial toxin that poisons DNA gyrase; ccdB; Plasmids containing the ccdB gene cannot be propagated in standard E. coli strains.
   1665..1934    +  CDS            tnpA (fragment): TN5P_ECOLX - Also known as tnp. Experimental evidence at protein level: Swiss-Prot protein existence level 1. Mediates transposition of transposon Tn5 by a 'cut and paste' mechanism. First, the monomeric transposase binds the 19 bp inverted DNA repeats flanking the transposon. Then, dimerization of the DNA- bound transposase creates a synaptic DNA complex. After nicking of the first DNA strand, excision of the transposon proceeds through a series of intermediates. The transposase then mediates the insertion of the transposon at a new site by strand transfer. The activity of the wild- type tran
   1966..2760    +  CDS            NeoR/KanR: aminoglycoside phosphotransferase from Tn5; aph(3')-II (or nptII); confers resistance to neomycin, kanamycin, and G418 (Geneticin®)
   2781..2831    -  misc_feature   bom (fragment): basis of mobility region from pBR322
   2858..2946    +  promoter       AmpR promoter (fragment): bla
   2966..3340    +  CDS            BleoR: antibiotic-binding protein; Sh ble from Streptoalloteichus hindustanus; confers resistance to bleomycin, phleomycin, and Zeocin™
   3478..4066    +  rep_origin     ori: high-copy-number ColE1/pMB1/pBR322/pUC origin of replication
