[The description below was written by a language model from this plasmid's Addgene catalogue record and pLannotate feature annotations shown in this document.]
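Description:
pCR-blunt-TOPO-FNDC5 is a bacterial cloning plasmid carrying the mouse Fndc5 (fibronectin type III domain containing 5) coding sequence in the commercial pCR-Blunt II-TOPO backbone, into which the insert was placed by blunt-end TOPO cloning. It replicates in E. coli from a high-copy ColE1/pUC-type origin and is selected with kanamycin through the Tn5-derived NeoR/KanR aminoglycoside phosphotransferase gene. A Sh ble (BleoR) gene provides an additional Zeocin marker. The sequenced plasmid is about 4.2 kb, consistent with a roughly 3.5 kb backbone plus the insert and some flanking sequence.

The annotated Fndc5 open reading frame spans about 630 bp and lies in the cloning site that interrupts the backbone's lacZα–ccdB fusion, which is driven by the lac promoter and operator with its CAP binding site. In this vector system, insertion disrupts expression of the lethal CcdB gyrase toxin, so that only recombinant plasmids give viable colonies in standard strains. The insert is flanked by SP6 and T7 phage promoters, which serve as sequencing primer sites. Fndc5 lies on the reverse strand of the record, in the same orientation as the T7 promoter, so T7 would give sense transcripts in vitro. No eukaryotic promoter, epitope tag or reporter is annotated, so this is a storage and subcloning template rather than an expression construct.

FNDC5 is the membrane precursor of irisin, a factor linked to exercise-induced browning of white adipose tissue, and the plasmid comes from work describing this PGC1-alpha-dependent myokine. The depositor notes that the gene's high GC content makes PCR amplification difficult and recommends transferring the insert to other vectors by restriction digestion.
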