Addgene plasmid #35970: pCR-blunt-TOPO-FNDC5
Depositing lab: Bruce Spiegelman. Depositing organization: Dana-Farber Cancer Institute. Publication: A PGC1-alpha-dependent myokine that drives brown-fat-like development of white fat and thermogenesis. Bostrom P, Wu J, Jedrychowski MP, Korde A, Ye L, Lo JC, Rasbach KA, Bostrom EA, Choi JH, Long JZ, Kajimura S, Zingaretti MC, Vind BF, Tu H, Cinti S, Hojlund K, Gygi SP, Spiegelman BM. Nature. 2012 Jan 11;481(7382):463-8. doi: 10.1038/nature10777. PubMed 22237023.
Backbone
  Vector backbone: pCR-Blunt II-TOPO
  Backbone manufacturer: Invitrogen
  Backbone size w/o insert (bp): 3519
  Vector type: cloning vector
  Selectable markers: Zeocin
Growth in bacteria
  Bacterial resistance: Kanamycin, 50 μg/mL
  Growth temperature: 37°C
  Growth strain: DH5alpha
  Copy number: High Copy
Gene/Insert
  Gene/Insert name: fibronectin type III domain containing 5 (alt name: Fndc5, PeP, Pxp, C87088, AI836596, 1500001L03Rik)
  Species: M. musculus (mouse)
  Insert size (bp): 630
  GenBank ID: NM_027402
  Entrez Gene: Fndc5 (a.k.a. 1500001L03Rik, PeP, Pxp)
  Cloning method: TOPO Cloning
  Sequencing primers: 5′ SP6; 3′ T7
Terms and licenses: Academic/Nonprofit Terms; Industry Terms: Not Available to Industry
Depositor comments: The Fndc5 gene has a high GC content and therefore may be difficult to re-clone by PCR, restriction digest should be used in re-cloning attempts.
How to cite: pCR-blunt-TOPO-FNDC5 was a gift from Bruce Spiegelman (Addgene plasmid # 35970 ; http://n2t.net/addgene:35970 ; RRID:Addgene_35970)
