>Addgene plasmid #35970 | pCR-blunt-TOPO-FNDC5 | addgene partial sequence | sequence record 45400 | M13-rev 5'-CAGGAAACAGCTATGACC-3'
TGACTATAGATACTCAGCTATGCATCAAGCTTGGTACCGAGCTCGGATCCACTAGTAACGGCCGCCAGTG
TGCTGGAATTCGCCCTTCGTAATATCAATCACCGTCAGAAGGTCCTCTCGCATTCTCTACTGTCTTCTGA
GCTGCTCAGAGCAAGCACTGTAAATGTGTCATCATATCTTGCTGCGGAGGAGACCCCCACCCTGATGCTC
CGGTGTGCTGGTTTCTGATGCGCTCTTGGTTTTCTCCTTGTTGTTATTGGGCTCGTTGTCCTTGATGATA
TCATACTGGCGGCAGAAGAGAGCTATAACACCTGCCCACATGAAGAGGACCACAACAATGATCAGCACCT
CCCCCGTTCGCAGCTGCTGGTTCCTCCCCATCTCCTTCATGGTCACCTCATCTTTGTTCTTTGAGGCCAT
CTTTTCAGCCTCGCGTGGGGTCTTGAAGAGCACAGGCTCACTGGCTGGGCTCTGTCCCTGGATGGAGATG
GCCTGCACATGGACGATATATTCTGTGTCCTCCTCCAGGTCCCAGAGAGCGCAGGACCGGGTGGTGGTGT
TCACCTCCTGAATGAACCGGAGCATCCGCACATCCTTCTTCTGCTGAGAGATGGCAAAGCCAATGACCAC
TTCATCCTCCAGGACATCCCAGCTGACCACGGCAGAGTTGGCCTTGAGGTGCCGGACGGTCACGTTCACA
GGGGCTGAGGGGCTGTCCGCCTGCACCAGCGCGAAGCAGACGCAGCCTAGCCACAGGCGGAGCGCGGCGC
GGGGCGGCCAGGCGCACGGCCCTGGGGGCATGGCGACTCCTGGGCCAAGGGCGAANTCTGCAGATATCCA
TCACACTGGCGGCCGCTCGAGCATGCATCTA
